>Addgene plasmid #73433 | pdCas9-M-1D4 | depositor full sequence | sequence record 135333 | Full Sequence
GAATTCCGGATGAGCATTCATCAGGCGGGCAAGAATGTGAATAAAGGCCGGATAAAACTTGTGCTTATTT
TTCTTTACGGTCTTTAAAAAGGCCGTAATATCCAGCTGAACGGTCTGGTTATAGGTACATTGAGCAACTG
ACTGAAATGCCTCAAAATGTTCTTTACGATGCCATTGGGATATATCAACGGTGGTATATCCAGTGATTTT
TTTCTCCATTTTAGCTTCCTTAGCTCCTGAAAATCTCGATAACTCAAAAAATACGCCCGGTAGTGATCTT
ATTTCATTATGGTGAAAGTTGGAACCTCTTACGTGCCGATCAACGTCTCATTTTCGCCAAAAGTTGGCCC
AGGGCTTCCCGGTATCAACAGGGACACCAGGATTTATTTATTCTGCGAAGTGATCTTCCGTCACAGGTAT
TTATTCGGCGCAAAGTGCGTCGGGTGATGCTGCCAACTTACTGATTTAGTGTATGATGGTGTTTTTGAGG
TGCTCCAGTGGCTTCTGTTTCTATCAGCTGTCCCTCCTGTTCAGCTACTGACGGGGTGGTGCGTAACGGC
AAAAGCACCGCCGGACATCAGCGCTAGCGGAGTGTATACTGGCTTACTATGTTGGCACTGATGAGGGTGT
CAGTGAAGTGCTTCATGTGGCAGGAGAAAAAAGGCTGCACCGGTGCGTCAGCAGAATATGTGATACAGGA
TATATTCCGCTTCCTCGCTCACTGACTCGCTACGCTCGGTCGTTCGACTGCGGCGAGCGGAAATGGCTTA
CGAACGGGGCGGAGATTTCCTGGAAGATGCCAGGAAGATACTTAACAGGGAAGTGAGAGGGCCGCGGCAA
AGCCGTTTTTCCATAGGCTCCGCCCCCCTGACAAGCATCACGAAATCTGACGCTCAAATCAGTGGTGGCG
AAACCCGACAGGACTATAAAGATACCAGGCGTTTCCCCCTGGCGGCTCCCTCGTGCGCTCTCCTGTTCCT
GCCTTTCGGTTTACCGGTGTCATTCCGCTGTTATGGCCGCGTTTGTCTCATTCCACGCCTGACACTCAGT
TCCGGGTAGGCAGTTCGCTCCAAGCTGGACTGTATGCACGAACCCCCCGTTCAGTCCGACCGCTGCGCCT
TATCCGGTAACTATCGTCTTGAGTCCAACCCGGAAAGACATGCAAAAGCACCACTGGCAGCAGCCACTGG
TAATTGATTTAGAGGAGTTAGTCTTGAAGTCATGCGCCGGTTAAGGCTAAACTGAAAGGACAAGTTTTGG
TGACTGCGCTCCTCCAAGCCAGTTACCTCGGTTCAAAGAGTTGGTAGCTCAGAGAACCTTCGAAAAACCG
CCCTGCAAGGCGGTTTTTTCGTTTTCAGAGCAAGAGATTACGCGCAGACCAAAACGATCTCAAGAAGATC
ATCTTATTAATCAGATAAAATATTTCTAGATTTCAGTGCAATTTATCTCTTCAAATGTAGCACCTGAAGT
CAGCCCCATACGATATAAGTTGTAATTCTCATGTTTGACAGCTTATCATCGATAAGCTTTAATGCGGTAG
TTTATCACAGTTAAATTGCTAACGCAGTCAGGCACCGTGTATGAAATCTAACAATGCGCTCATCGTCATC
CTCGGCACCGTCACCCTGGATGCTGTAGGCATAGGCTTGGTTATGCCGGTACTGCCGGGCCTCTTGCGGG
ATTACGAAATCATCCTGTGGAGCTTAGTAGGTTTAGCAAGATGGCAGCGCCTAAATGTAGAATGATAAAA
GGATTAAGAGATTAATTTCCCTAAAAATGATAAAACAAGCGTTTTGAAAGCGCTTGTTTTTTTGGTTTGC
AGTCAGAGTAGAATAGAAGTATCAAAAAAAGCACCGACTCGGTGCCACTTTTTCAAGTTGATAACGGACT
AGCCTTATTTTAACTTGCTATGCTGTTTTGAATGGTTCCAACAAGATTATTTTATAACTTTTATAACAAA
TAATCAAGGAGAAATTCAAAGAAATTTATCAGCCATAAAACAATACTTAATACTATAGAATGATAACAAA
ATAAACTACTTTTTAAAAGAATTTTGTGTTATAATCTATTTATTATTAAGTATTGGGTAATATTTTTTGA
AGAGATATTTTGAAAAAGAAAAATTAAAGCATATTAAACTAATTTCGGAGGTCATTAAAACTATTATTGA
AATCATCAAACTCATTATGGATTTAATTTAAACTTTTTATTTTAGGAGGCAAAAATGGATAAGAAATACT
CAATAGGCTTAGCTATCGGCACAAATAGCGTCGGATGGGCGGTGATCACTGATGAATATAAGGTTCCGTC
TAAAAAGTTCAAGGTTCTGGGAAATACAGACCGCCACAGTATCAAAAAAAATCTTATAGGGGCTCTTTTA
TTTGACAGTGGAGAGACAGCGGAAGCGACTCGTCTCAAACGGACAGCTCGTAGAAGGTATACACGTCGGA
AGAATCGTATTTGTTATCTACAGGAGATTTTTTCAAATGAGATGGCGAAAGTAGATGATAGTTTCTTTCA
TCGACTTGAAGAGTCTTTTTTGGTGGAAGAAGACAAGAAGCATGAACGTCATCCTATTTTTGGAAATATA
GTAGATGAAGTTGCTTATCATGAGAAATATCCAACTATCTATCATCTGCGAAAAAAATTGGTAGATTCTA
CTGATAAAGCGGATTTGCGCTTAATCTATTTGGCCTTAGCGCATATGATTAAGTTTCGTGGTCATTTTTT
GATTGAGGGAGATTTAAATCCTGATAATAGTGATGTGGACAAACTATTTATCCAGTTGGTACAAACCTAC
AATCAATTATTTGAAGAAAACCCTATTAACGCAAGTGGAGTAGATGCTAAAGCGATTCTTTCTGCACGAT
TGAGTAAATCAAGACGATTAGAAAATCTCATTGCTCAGCTCCCCGGTGAGAAGAAAAATGGCTTATTTGG
GAATCTCATTGCTTTGTCATTGGGTTTGACCCCTAATTTTAAATCAAATTTTGATTTGGCAGAAGATGCT
AAATTACAGCTTTCAAAAGATACTTACGATGATGATTTAGATAATTTATTGGCGCAAATTGGAGATCAAT
ATGCTGATTTGTTTTTGGCAGCTAAGAATTTATCAGATGCTATTTTACTTTCAGATATCCTAAGAGTAAA
TACTGAAATAACTAAGGCTCCCCTATCAGCTTCAATGATTAAACGCTACGATGAACATCATCAAGACTTG
ACTCTTTTAAAAGCTTTAGTTCGACAACAACTTCCAGAAAAGTATAAAGAAATCTTTTTTGATCAATCAA
AAAACGGATATGCAGGTTATATTGATGGGGGAGCTAGCCAAGAAGAATTTTATAAATTTATCAAACCAAT
TTTAGAAAAAATGGATGGTACTGAGGAATTATTGGTGAAACTAAATCGTGAAGATTTGCTGCGCAAGCAA
CGGACCTTTGACAACGGCTCTATTCCCCATCAAATTCACTTGGGTGAGCTGCATGCTATTTTGAGAAGAC
AAGAAGACTTTTATCCATTTTTAAAAGACAATCGTGAGAAGATTGAAAAAATCTTGACTTTTCGAATTCC
TTATTATGTTGGTCCATTGGCGCGTGGCAATAGTCGTTTTGCATGGATGACTCGGAAGTCTGAAGAAACA
ATTACCCCATGGAATTTTGAAGAAGTTGTCGATAAAGGTGCTTCAGCTCAATCATTTATTGAACGCATGA
CAAACTTTGATAAAAATCTTCCAAATGAAAAAGTACTACCAAAACATAGTTTGCTTTATGAGTATTTTAC
GGTTTATAACGAATTGACAAAGGTCAAATATGTTACTGAAGGAATGCGAAAACCAGCATTTCTTTCAGGT
GAACAGAAGAAAGCCATTGTTGATTTACTCTTCAAAACAAATCGAAAAGTAACCGTTAAGCAATTAAAAG
AAGATTATTTCAAAAAAATAGAATGTTTTGATAGTGTTGAAATTTCAGGAGTTGAAGATAGATTTAATGC
TTCATTAGGTACCTACCATGATTTGCTAAAAATTATTAAAGATAAAGATTTTTTGGATAATGAAGAAAAT
GAAGATATCTTAGAGGATATTGTTTTAACATTGACCTTATTTGAAGATAGGGAGATGATTGAGGAAAGAC
TTAAAACATATGCTCACCTCTTTGATGATAAGGTGATGAAACAGCTTAAACGTCGCCGTTATACTGGTTG
GGGACGTTTGTCTCGAAAATTGATTAATGGTATTAGGGATAAGCAATCTGGCAAAACAATATTAGATTTT
TTGAAATCAGATGGTTTTGCCAATCGCAATTTTATGCAGCTGATCCATGATGATAGTTTGACATTTAAAG
AAGACATTCAAAAAGCACAAGTGTCTGGACAAGGCGATAGTTTACATGAACATATTGCAAATTTAGCTGG
TAGCCCTGCTATTAAAAAAGGTATTTTACAGACTGTAAAAGTTGTTGATGAATTGGTCAAAGTAATGGGG
CGGCATAAGCCAGAAAATATCGTTATTGAAATGGCACGTGAAAATCAGACAACTCAAAAGGGCCAGAAAA
ATTCGCGAGAGCGTATGAAACGAATCGAAGAAGGTATCAAAGAATTAGGAAGTCAGATTCTTAAAGAGCA
TCCTGTTGAAAATACTCAATTGCAAAATGAAAAGCTCTATCTCTATTATCTCCAAAATGGAAGAGACATG
TATGTGGACCAAGAATTAGATATTAATCGTTTAAGTGATTATGATGTCGATGCCATTGTTCCACAAAGTT
TCCTTAAAGACGATTCAATAGACAATAAGGTCTTAACGCGTTCTGATAAAAATCGTGGTAAATCGGATAA
CGTTCCAAGTGAAGAAGTAGTCAAAAAGATGAAAAACTATTGGAGACAACTTCTAAACGCCAAGTTAATC
ACTCAACGTAAGTTTGATAATTTAACGAAAGCTGAACGTGGAGGTTTGAGTGAACTTGATAAAGCTGGTT
TTATCAAACGCCAATTGGTTGAAACTCGCCAAATCACTAAGCATGTGGCACAAATTTTGGATAGTCGCAT
GAATACTAAATACGATGAAAATGATAAACTTATTCGAGAGGTTAAAGTGATTACCTTAAAATCTAAATTA
GTTTCTGACTTCCGAAAAGATTTCCAATTCTATAAAGTACGTGAGATTAACAATTACCATCATGCCCATG
ATGCGTATCTAAATGCCGTCGTTGGAACTGCTTTGATTAAGAAATATCCAAAACTTGAATCGGAGTTTGT
CTATGGTGATTATAAAGTTTATGATGTTCGTAAAATGATTGCTAAGTCTGAGCAAGAAATAGGCAAAGCA
ACCGCAAAATATTTCTTTTACTCTAATATCATGAACTTCTTCAAAACAGAAATTACACTTGCAAATGGAG
AGATTCGCAAACGCCCTCTAATCGAAACTAATGGGGAAACTGGAGAAATTGTCTGGGATAAAGGGCGAGA
TTTTGCCACAGTGCGCAAAGTATTGTCCATGCCCCAAGTCAATATTGTCAAGAAAACAGAAGTACAGACA
GGCGGATTCTCCAAGGAGTCAATTTTACCAAAAAGAAATTCGGACAAGCTTATTGCTCGTAAAAAAGACT
GGGATCCAAAAAAATATGGTGGTTTTGATAGTCCAACGGTAGCTTATTCAGTCCTAGTGGTTGCTAAGGT
GGAAAAAGGGAAATCGAAGAAGTTAAAATCCGTTAAAGAGTTACTAGGGATCACAATTATGGAAAGAAGT
TCCTTTGAAAAAAATCCGATTGACTTTTTAGAAGCTAAAGGATATAAGGAAGTTAAAAAAGACTTAATCA
TTAAACTACCTAAATATAGTCTTTTTGAGTTAGAAAACGGTCGTAAACGGATGCTGGCTAGTGCCGGAGA
ATTACAAAAAGGAAATGAGCTGGCTCTGCCAAGCAAATATGTGAATTTTTTATATTTAGCTAGTCATTAT
GAAAAGTTGAAGGGTAGTCCAGAAGATAACGAACAAAAACAATTGTTTGTGGAGCAGCATAAGCATTATT
TAGATGAGATTATTGAGCAAATCAGTGAATTTTCTAAGCGTGTTATTTTAGCAGATGCCAATTTAGATAA
AGTTCTTAGTGCATATAACAAACATAGAGACAAACCAATACGTGAACAAGCAGAAAATATTATTCATTTA
TTTACGTTGACGAATCTTGGAGCTCCCGCTGCTTTTAAATATTTTGATACAACAATTGATCGTAAACGAT
ATACGTCTACAAAAGAAGTTTTAGATGCCACTCTTATCCATCAATCCATCACTGGTCTTTATGAAACACG
CATTGATTTGAGTCAGCTAGGAGGTGACTGAAGTATATTTTAGATGAAGATTATTTCTTAATAACTAAAA
ATATGGTATAATACTCTTAATAAATGCAGTAATACAGGGGCTTTTCAAGACTGAAGTCTAGCTGAGACAA
ATAGTGCGATTACGAAATTTTTTAGACAAAAATAGTCTACGAGGTTTTAGAGCTATGCTGTTTTGAATGG
TCCCAAAACATCCCGCGAAATTAATACGACTCACTAACAGTTTTAGAGCTATGCTGTTTTGAATGGTCCC
AAAACTTCAGCACACTGAGACTTGTTGAGTTCCATGTTTTAGAGCTATGCTGTTTTGAATGGACTCCATT
CAACATTGCCGATGATAACTTGAGAAAGAGGGTTAATACCAGCAGTCGGATACCTTCCTATTCTTTCTGT
TAAAGCGTTTTCATGTTATAATAGGCAAAAGAAGAGTAGTGTGATCGTCCATTCCGACAGCATCGCCAGT
CACTATGGCGTGCTGCTAGCGCTATATGCGTTGATGCAATTTCTATGCGCACCCGTTCTCGGAGCACTGT
CCGACCGCTTTGGCCGCCGCCCAGTCCTGCTCGCTTCGCTACTTGGAGCCACTATCGACTACGCGATCAT
GGCGACCACACCCGTCCTGTGGATCCTCTACGCCGGACGCATCGTGGCCGGCATCACCGGCGCCACAGGT
GCGGTTGCTGGCGCCTATATCGCCGACATCACCGATGGGGAAGATCGGGCTCGCCACTTCGGGCTCATGA
GCGCTTGTTTCGGCGTGGGTATGGTGGCAGGCCCCGTGGCCGGGGGACTGTTGGGCGCCATCTCCTTGCA
TGCACCATTCCTTGCGGCGGCGGTGCTCAACGGCCTCAACCTACTACTGGGCTGCTTCCTAATGCAGGAG
TCGCATAAGGGAGAGCGTCGACCGATGCCCTTGAGAGCCTTCAACCCAGTCAGCTCCTTCCGGTGGGCGC
GGGGCATGACTATCGTCGCCGCACTTATGACTGTCTTCTTTATCATGCAACTCGTAGGACAGGTGCCGGC
AGCGCTCTGGGTCATTTTCGGCGAGGACCGCTTTCGCTGGAGCGCGACGATGATCGGCCTGTCGCTTGCG
GTATTCGGAATCTTGCACGCCCTCGCTCAAGCCTTCGTCACTGGTCCCGCCACCAAACGTTTCGGCGAGA
AGCAGGCCATTATCGCCGGCATGGCGGCCGACGCGCTGGGCTACGTCTTGCTGGCGTTCGCGACGCGAGG
CTGGATGGCCTTCCCCATTATGATTCTTCTCGCTTCCGGCGGCATCGGGATGCCCGCGTTGCAGGCCATG
CTGTCCAGGCAGGTAGATGACGACCATCAGGGACAGCTTCAAGGATCGCTCGCGGCTCTTACCAGCCTAA
CTTCGATCATTGGACCGCTGATCGTCACGGCGATTTATGCCGCCTCGGCGAGCACATGGAACGGGTTGGC
ATGGATTGTAGGCGCCGCCCTATACCTTGTCTGCCTCCCCGCGTTGCGTCGCGGTGCATGGAGCCGGGCC
ACCTCGACCTGAATGGAAGCCGGCGGCACCTCGCTAACGGATTCACCACTCCAAGAATTGGAGCCAATCA
ATTCTTGCGGAGAACTGTGAATGCGCAAACCAACCCTTGGCAGAACATATCCATCGCGTCCGCCATCTCC
AGCAGCCGCACGCGGCGCATCTCGGGCAGCGTTGGGTCCTGGCCACGGGTGCGCATGATCGTGCTCCTGT
CGTTGAGGACCCGGCTAGGCTGGCGGGGTTGCCTTACTGGTTAGCAGAATGAATCACCGATACGCGAGCG
AACGTGAAGCGACTGCTGCTGCAAAACGTCTGCGACCTGAGCAACAACATGAATGGTCTTCGGTTTCCGT
GTTTCGTAAAGTCTGGAAACGCGGAAGTCCCCTACGTGCTGCTGAAGTTGCCCGCAACAGAGAGTGGAAC
CAACCGGTGATACCACGATACTATGACTGAGAGTCAACGCCATGAGCGGCCTCATTTCTTATTCTGAGTT
ACAACAGTCCGCACCGCTGTCCGGTAGCTCCTTCCGGTGGGCGCGGGGCATGACTATCGTCGCCGCACTT
ATGACTGTCTTCTTTATCATGCAACTCGTAGGACAGGTGCCGGCAGCGCCCAACAGTCCCCCGGCCACGG
GGCCTGCCACCATACCCACGCCGAAACAAGCGCCCTGCACCATTATGTTCCGGATCTGCATCGCAGGATG
CTGCTGGCTACCCTGTGGAACACCTACATCTGTATTAACGAAGCGCTAACCGTTTTTATCAGGCTCTGGG
AGGCAGAATAAATGATCATATCGTCAATTATTACCTCCACGGGGAGAGCCTGAGCAAACTGGCCTCAGGC
ATTTGAGAAGCACACGGTCACACTGCTTCCGGTAGTCAATAAACCGGTAAACCAGCAATAGACATAAGCG
GCTATTTAACGACCCTGCCCTGAACCGACGACCGGGTCGAATTTGCTTTCGAATTTCTGCCATTCATCCG
CTTATTATCACTTATTCAGGCGTAGCACCAGGCGTTTAAGGGCACCAATAACTGCCTTAAAAAAATTACG
CCCCGCCCTGCCACTCATCGCAGTACTGTTGTAATTCATTAAGCATTCTGCCGACATGGAAGCCATCACA
GACGGCATGATGAACCTGAATCGCCAGCGGCATCAGCACCTTGTCGCCTTGCGTATAATATTTGCCCATG
GTGAAAACGGGGGCGAAGAAGTTGTCCATATTGGCCACGTTTAAATCAAAACTGGTGAAACTCACCCAGG
GATTGGCTGAGACGAAAAACATATTCTCAATAAACCCTTTAGGGAAATAGGCCAGGTTTTCACCGTAACA
CGCCACATCTTGCGAATATATGTGTAGAAACTGCCGGAAATCGTCGTGGTATTCACTCCAGAGCGATGAA
AACGTTTCAGTTTGCTCATGGAAAACGGTGTAACAAGGGTGAACACTATCCCATATCACCAGCTCACCGT
CTTTCATTGCCATACG
Features (pLannotate 1.2.2; 18 found; start..end, strand, type, name):
    220..322     -  promoter       cat promoter: promoter of the E. coli cat gene encoding chloramphenicol acetyltransferase
    443..586     +  mobile_element IS1 (fragment): prokaryotic transposable element IS1
    705..760     -  rep_origin     RSF ori (fragment): Plasmids containing the RSF 1030 origin of replication can be propagated in E. coli cells that contain additional plasmids with compatible origins.
    848..1393    -  rep_origin     p15A ori: Plasmids containing the medium-copy-number p15A origin of replication can be propagated in E. coli cells that contain a second plasmid with the ColE1 origin.
   1505..1533    +  promoter       tet promoter: E. coli promoter for tetracycline efflux protein gene
   1581..1682    +  CDS            TcR (fragment): tetracycline efflux protein; tet; confers resistance to tetracycline
   1851..1929    -  misc_RNA       tracrRNA: trans-activating CRISPR RNA for the Streptococcus pyogenes CRISPR/Cas9 system
   2225..6331    +  CDS            dCas9: catalytically dead mutant of the Cas9 endonuclease from the Streptococcus pyogenes Type II CRISPR/Cas system RNA-guided DNA-binding protein that lacks endonuclease activity due to the D10A mutation in the RuvC catalytic domain and the H840A mutation in the HNH catalytic domain
   6352..6483    +  misc_feature   crRNA leader: crRNA leader sequence for the Streptococcus pyogenes CRISPR/Cas system
   6484..6519    +  repeat_region  DR: direct repeat for the Streptococcus pyogenes CRISPR/Cas system
   6529..6546    +  intron         CMV intron (fragment): modified intron A from human cytomegalovirus (CMV)
   6550..6585    +  repeat_region  DR: direct repeat for the Streptococcus pyogenes CRISPR/Cas system
   6616..6642    +  repeat_region  DR (fragment): direct repeat for the Streptococcus pyogenes CRISPR/Cas system
   6764..7852    +  CDS            TcR (fragment): tetracycline efflux protein; tet; confers resistance to tetracycline
   8356..8449    +  CDS            TcR (fragment): tetracycline efflux protein; tet; confers resistance to tetracycline
   8446..8503    -  CDS            TcR (fragment): tetracycline efflux protein; tet; confers resistance to tetracycline
   8493..8588    +  CDS            resD (fragment): REDF_ECOLI - Also known as D. Protein inferred from homology: Swiss-Prot protein existence level 3. Acts as a repressor of transcription and as a site-specific resolvase that cleaves at the RfsF site. From Escherichia coli (strain K12).
   8886..219     -  CDS            CmR (across the origin): chloramphenicol acetyltransferase; cat; confers resistance to chloramphenicol
