[The description below was written by a language model from this plasmid's Addgene catalogue record and pLannotate feature annotations shown in this document.]
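Description:
pdCas9-M-1D4 is a low-copy bacterial expression plasmid for CRISPR interference in Escherichia coli. It is derived from the pdCas9 backbone and is about 9.3 kb in the deposited full sequence. It replicates from a p15A origin, which is compatible with ColE1-type plasmids and so allows it to coexist with separate target or pathway plasmids. Selection is by chloramphenicol, through a cat gene driven by its own promoter. The feature table also lists several disrupted tetracycline-resistance fragments, a tet promoter, an IS1 fragment and a short resD fragment. These look like remnants of the parental cloning vector rather than functional elements. A very short "CMV intron" hit falls between the CRISPR repeats and is most likely a spurious match to the spacer region.

The payload is a complete Streptococcus pyogenes type II CRISPR system made catalytically inactive. It comprises dCas9 (carrying the D10A and H840A mutations, so it binds DNA without cutting), the tracrRNA encoded on the opposite strand upstream, and a minimal CRISPR array with the native crRNA leader followed by direct repeats flanking a single spacer. The catalogue entry states that expression comes from the constitutive wild-type S. pyogenes promoter. The spacer was cloned through BsaI sites, which are retained. The mature crRNA pairs with tracrRNA and guides dCas9 to a synthetic T7-lac promoter variant named 1D4, where the bound complex blocks transcription.

The plasmid therefore acts as a synthetic, orthogonal repressor specific to that promoter variant. It belongs to a set of dCas9-regulated hybrid T7-lac promoters designed for modular, tuneable control of metabolic pathway fluxes in E. coli.
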