Addgene plasmid #73433: pdCas9-M-1D4
Purpose: CRISPR synthetic transcription factor repressor plasmid encoding dCas9, tracrRNA, and a single spacer CRISPR array encoding crRNA for orthogonal repression of T7-lac promoter variant 1D4.
Depositing lab: Mattheos Koffas. Depositing organization: Rensselaer Polytechnic Institute. Publication: Rapid generation of CRISPR/dCas9-regulated, orthogonally repressible hybrid T7-lac promoters for modular, tuneable control of metabolic pathway fluxes in Escherichia coli. Cress BF, Jones JA, Kim DC, Leitz QD, Englaender JA, Collins SM, Linhardt RJ, Koffas MA. Nucleic Acids Res. 2016 Apr 13. pii: gkw231. 10.1093/nar/gkw231 PubMed 27079979.
Backbone
  Vector backbone: pdCas9
  Backbone manufacturer: Luciano Marraffini (Addgene plasmid # 46569)
  Backbone size w/o insert (bp): 9296
  Vector type: Bacterial Expression, CRISPR, Synthetic Biology
Growth in bacteria
  Bacterial resistance: Chloramphenicol, 25 μg/mL
  Growth temperature: 37°C
  Growth strain: DH5alpha
  Copy number: Low Copy
Gene/Insert
  Gene/Insert name: Repressor 1D4 (orthogonal T7-lac repressor)
  gRNA/shRNA sequence: ATTAATACGACTCACTAACA
  Species: Synthetic
  Promoter: Constitutive wild-type S. pyogenes promoter
  Cloning method: Restriction Enzyme; 5′ cloning site BsaI (not destroyed); 3′ cloning site BsaI (not destroyed)
  Sequencing primers: 5′ dCas9-F3 (CACGCATTGATTTGAGTCAGC)
Terms and licenses: Academic/Nonprofit Terms; Industry Terms: Not Available to Industry
Depositor comments: Also encodes dCas9 and tracrRNA.
How to cite: pdCas9-M-1D4 was a gift from Mattheos Koffas (Addgene plasmid # 73433 ; http://n2t.net/addgene:73433 ; RRID:Addgene_73433)
