>Addgene plasmid #73433 | pdCas9-M-1D4 | addgene partial sequence | sequence record 139113 | pBRrevBam 5'-GGTGATGTCGGCGATATAGG-3'
CGATGCGTCCGGCGTAGAGGATCCACAGGACGGGTGTGGTCGCCATGATCGCGTAGTCGATAGTGGCTCC
AAGTAGCGAAGCGAGCAGGACTGGGCGGCGGCCAAAGCGGTCGGACAGTGCTCCGAGAACGGGTGCGCAT
AGAAATTGCATCAACGCATATAGCGCTAGCAGCACGCCATAGTGACTGGCGATGCTGTCGGAATGGACGA
TCACACTACTCTTCTTTTGCCTATTATAACATGAAAACGCTTTAACAGAAAGAATAGGAAGGTATCCGAC
TGCTGGTATTAACCCTCTTTCTCAAGTTATCATCGGCAATGTTGAATGGAGTCCATTCAAAACAGCATAG
CTCTAAAACATGGAACTCAACAAGTCTCAGTGTGCTGAAGTTTTGGGACCATTCAAAACAGCATAGCTCT
AAAACTGTTAGTGAGTCGTATTAATTTCGCGGGATGTTTTGGGACCATTCAAAACAGCATAGCTCTAAAA
CCTCGTAGACTATTTTTGTCTAAAAAATTTCGTAATCGCACTATTTGTCTCAGCTAGACTTCAGTCTTGA
AAAGCCCCTGTATTACTGCATTTATTAAGAGTATTATACCATATTTTTAGTTATTAAGAAATAATCTTCA
TCTAAAATATACTTCAGTCACCTCCTAGCTGACTCAAATCAATGCGTGTTTCATAAAGACCAGTGATGGA
TTGATGGATAAGAGTGGCATCTAA
