>Addgene plasmid #73433 | pdCas9-M-1D4 | addgene partial sequence | sequence record 139193 | pBEST-R 5'-TCTCATGTTTGACAGCTTATC-3'
TCATCCTCGGCACCGTCACCCTGGATGCTGTAGGCATAGGCTTGGTTATGCCGGTACTGCCGGGCCTCTT
GCGGGATTACGAAATCATCCTGTGGAGCTTAGTAGGTTTAGCAAGATGGCAGCGCCTAAATGTAGAATGA
TAAAAGGATTAAGAGATTAATTTCCCTAAAAATGATAAAACAAGCGTTTTGAAAGCGCTTGTTTTTTTGG
TTTGCAGTCAGAGTAGAATAGAAGTATCAAAAAAAGCACCGACTCGGTGCCACTTTTTCAAGTTGATAAC
GGACTAGCCTTATTTTAACTTGCTATGCTGTTTTGAATGGTTCCAACAAGATTATTTTATAACTTTTATA
ACAAATAATCAAGGAGAAATTCAAAGAAATTTATCAGCCATAAAACAATACTTAATACTATAGAATGATA
ACAAAATAAACTACTTTTTAAAAGAATTTTGTGTTATAATCTATTTATTATTAAGTATTGGGTAATATTT
T
